Addgene plasmid #17028: XE91 XGCNF-CS2+
Depositing lab: Randall Moon. Depositing organization: University of Washington. Publication: A role for xGCNF in midbrain-hindbrain patterning in Xenopus laevis. Song K, Takemaru KI, Moon RT. Dev Biol. 1999 Sep 1;213(1):170-9. doi: 10.1006/dbio.1999.9368. PubMed 10452854.
Backbone
  Vector backbone: CS2+
  Backbone size w/o insert (bp): 4095
  Vector type: Xenopus Expression
Growth in bacteria
  Bacterial resistance: Ampicillin, 100 μg/mL
  Growth temperature: 37°C
  Growth strain: DH5alpha
  Copy number: High Copy
Gene/Insert
  Gene/Insert name: XGCNF (alt names: gcnf; nr6a-1)
  Species: X. laevis (frog)
  Insert size (bp): 1333
  GenBank ID: U58683
  Entrez Gene: nr6a1 (a.k.a. gcnf, xEmGCNF)
  Cloning method: Restriction Enzyme; 5′ cloning site Stu I (unknown if destroyed); 3′ cloning site Stu1 (unknown if destroyed)
  Sequencing primers: 5′ SP6
Terms and licenses: Academic/Nonprofit Terms; Industry Terms: Not Available to Industry
Depositor comments: Insert: XGCNF (accession number = U58683) PCR product. OFNT: 70-1403 (1333 bp) Notes for Use: For making capped RNA (sense) cut with Not 1 and transcribe with SP6. For in situ probe cut with Hind III and transcribe with T7. Ref: Song et al., Developmental Biology, 1999.
How to cite: XE91 XGCNF-CS2+ was a gift from Randall Moon (Addgene plasmid # 17028 ; http://n2t.net/addgene:17028 ; RRID:Addgene_17028)
