[The description below was written by a language model from this plasmid's Addgene catalogue record.]
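Description:
XE91 XGCNF-CS2+ is a Xenopus expression plasmid built on the CS2+ backbone (about 4.1 kb without insert). It is maintained in E. coli as a high-copy plasmid under ampicillin selection. The insert is a roughly 1.3 kb PCR product from the Xenopus laevis germ cell nuclear factor gene (xGCNF, also known as gcnf or nr6a1), an orphan member of the nuclear receptor family. According to the depositor's notes, it corresponds to nucleotides 70–1403 of the reference cDNA entry. The fragment was cloned into the StuI site of the vector polylinker, and the record does not say whether the sites survived cloning. No epitope tag, reporter or mutation is recorded.

The depositor's notes show that the insert is flanked by opposing phage RNA polymerase promoters. After linearisation with NotI, transcription from the SP6 promoter yields sense, capped synthetic mRNA of the kind usually microinjected into Xenopus embryos for overexpression. After linearisation with HindIII, transcription from the T7 promoter yields an antisense probe for in situ hybridisation. CS2+ vectors generally also carry a CMV-derived promoter and an SV40 polyadenylation signal, which allow expression directly from injected or transfected DNA. The record does not list these elements, and no feature table was supplied to confirm them. The associated publication examines the role of xGCNF in midbrain–hindbrain patterning in the frog embryo. This fits the plasmid's use for gain-of-function mRNA injection and for mapping endogenous transcript distribution during development.
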