>Addgene plasmid #17028 | XE91 XGCNF-CS2+ | addgene partial sequence | sequence record 23456 | 17028 with SP6
TTTGCGGATCCCATCGATTCGAATTCAAGGCGCACTGGTATGAGATGGACACATGGGAAGATGACCGTGT
TGATCAAAGAGCGTGCCTTATCTGCGGGGACCGTGCCACAGGATTGCATTATGGCATCATCTCTTGCGAG
GGCTGCAAGGGATTCTTCAAGCGCAGCATATGCAACAAACGTGTATATAGATGCAGTCGGGACAAGAACT
GCGTTATGTCGCGCAAGCAAAGGAACCGCTGCCAATACTGCAGGTTACTCAAGTGCCTCCAGATGGGGAT
GAATCGCAAAGCAATTCGTGAAGATGGAATGCCTGGAGGAAGGAACAAGAGCATTGGTCCTGTACAGATC
TCAGATGAAGAGATTGAGCGGATAATGTCTGGACAGGAGTTTGAAGAGGAGGCCAATACATCATGGAGTA
ATAATGGTGACAGTGACCACAGCTCTCCTGGGAATGGAGTCTCAGAAAGCAATCAGCCTTCCCCTGTGTC
TACCCCTTCCTCCAGTAGGTCAATGGAACTCAATGGGTTCAGCTCACTACGGGACCAATATTTGGGGACG
CCGGGTCCAACGCACTATCAATACCTACCTCATCTCTTTAGCTACTCGGCTCACCCCACACTAATTCCAG
CCCAGTCACGAAGTCTTGACCCGCAATCACACACCCTCATTAACCAGCTGCTGACGGCTGAAGNACATAG
AACCTCTCAATACNCCCTATGCTTATAGAGGATGGGTACAAAGTGACCCAGTCGGAGCTGTTTGCTTTGT
TGTGCCGGCTGGCAAATGAGCTGCTGTTCCGGCAA
